Addgene plasmid #239498: pKS1137
Purpose: Express GAL-inducible peroxisomal sfCherry3C large fragment and inactive Pex22 peroxisomal chauffeur
Depositing lab: John Dueber. Depositing organization: University of California, Berkeley.
Backbone
  Vector backbone: TMP137
  Backbone manufacturer: Internal
  Vector type: Yeast Expression
  Selectable markers: LEU2
Growth in bacteria
  Bacterial resistance: Kanamycin, 50 μg/mL
  Growth temperature: 37°C
  Growth strain: DH5alpha
  Copy number: High Copy
Gene/Insert
  Gene/Insert name: sfCherry3C(1-10)-ePTS1
  Species: Synthetic
  Cloning method: Golden Gate
Terms and licenses: Academic/Nonprofit Terms; Industry Terms: Not Available to Industry
Depositor comments: Additional inserts: 1) GEM; 2) ScPex22(1-36)-Venus-SH3pep_dead
How to cite: pKS1137 was a gift from John Dueber (Addgene plasmid # 239498 ; http://n2t.net/addgene:239498 ; RRID:Addgene_239498)
