[The description below was written by a language model from this plasmid's Addgene catalogue record and pLannotate feature annotations shown in this document.]
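Description:
pKS1137 is a yeast expression plasmid built by Golden Gate assembly on an in-house backbone (TMP137). It is propagated in E. coli through a high-copy ColE1/pUC-type origin with kanamycin resistance, and selected in Saccharomyces cerevisiae through a LEU2 marker driven by its own promoter. The feature table shows no yeast replication origin (no 2μ or CEN/ARS element). It does show short fragments of yeast genomic sequence, such as NFS1, which lies next to LEU2 in the genome, and predicted ORFs near the ends of the cassette. This pattern may reflect homology arms for chromosomal integration, but the record does not say so.

The payload consists of three expression units. The first encodes GEM, a synthetic transcription factor that fuses the Gal4 DNA-binding domain, an estrogen receptor ligand-binding domain (annotated as ERT2) and an Msn2 activation fragment, followed by a PGK1 terminator. Its promoter is not annotated. GEM allows hormone-dependent activation of GAL promoters. The second unit places sfCherry3C(1-10), the large fragment of a split red fluorescent protein, under the GAL1 promoter. This fragment carries an enhanced PTS1 signal that directs it into the peroxisome lumen. The third unit encodes the N-terminal 36 residues of yeast Pex22, a peroxisomal membrane anchor, fused to Venus and to a "dead" SH3-binding peptide. Its promoter and terminator are also not annotated.

According to the stated purpose, this last fusion is an inactive version of a peroxisomal "chauffeur". The plasmid therefore probably serves as a negative control in split-sfCherry3C complementation assays, in which red fluorescence reports delivery of cargo tagged with the complementary small fragment into peroxisomes, though the record does not describe the assay itself.
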