Features (pLannotate 1.2.2; 18 found; start..end, strand, type, name):
    158..571     -  CDS            YJC7_YEAST: Protein predicted: Swiss-Prot protein existence level 4. From Saccharomyces cerevisiae (strain ATCC 204508 / S288c) (Baker's yeast).
    732..1172    +  CDS            GAL4 DNA binding domain: DNA binding domain of the GAL4 transcriptional activator; Saccharomyces cerevisiae GAL4 (truncated)
   1218..2153    +  CDS            ERT2: mutated ligand-binding domain of the human estrogen receptor (Feil et al., 1997)
   2190..3098    +  CDS            MSN2 (fragment): MSN2_YEAST - Experimental evidence at protein level: Swiss-Prot protein existence level 1. Positive transcriptional factor that acts as a component of the stress responsive system. Recognizes and binds to the stress response element (STRE) which is involved in the response to various forms of stress (heat, oxidative, osmotic, etc.). Involved in the regulation of the CTT1, DDR2, HSP12 genes. May be regulated via WHI2- PSR1 complex phosphatase activity. From Saccharomyces cerevisiae (strain ATCC 204508 / S288c) (Baker's yeast).
   3120..3344    +  terminator     PGK1 terminator (fragment): S. cerevisae PGK1; transcription terminator for 3-phosphoglycerate kinase gene
   3458..3899    +  promoter       GAL1 promoter: S. cerevisiae GAL1; inducible promoter, regulated by Gal4
   3917..4540    +  CDS            sfCherry3C (fragment): sfCherry3C is a basic (constitutively fluorescent) fluorescent protein published in 2019, derived from Discosoma sp.. It is reported to be a monomer.
   4851..4907    -  CDS            ch3-I (fragment): H31_CHLRE - Experimental evidence at protein level: Swiss-Prot protein existence level 1. Core component of nucleosome. Nucleosomes wrap and compact DNA into chromatin, limiting DNA accessibility to the cellular machineries which require DNA as a template. Histones thereby play a central role in transcription regulation, DNA repair, DNA replication and chromosomal stability. DNA accessibility is regulated via a complex set of post-translational modifications of histones, also called histone code, and nucleosome remodeling. From Chlamydomonas reinhardtii (Chlamydomonas smithii).
   5560..5679    +  CDS            PEX22 (fragment): PEX22_YEAST - Experimental evidence at protein level: Swiss-Prot protein existence level 1. Involved in peroxisome biogenesis. From Saccharomyces cerevisiae (strain ATCC 204508 / S288c) (Baker's yeast).
   5674..6384    +  CDS            Venus: Venus is a basic (constitutively fluorescent) yellow fluorescent protein published in 2002, derived from Aequorea victoria. It is reported to be a rapidly-maturing weak dimer with moderate acid sensitivity.
   6748..6825    +  CDS            YO192_YEAST (fragment): Experimental evidence at protein level: Swiss-Prot protein existence level 1. From Saccharomyces cerevisiae (strain ATCC 204508 / S288c) (Baker's yeast).
   6965..7372    +  promoter       LEU2 promoter: S. cerevisiae LEU2
   7373..8464    +  CDS            LEU2: LEU3_YEAST - Experimental evidence at protein level: Swiss-Prot protein existence level 1. Catalyzes the oxidation of 3-carboxy-2-hydroxy-4- methylpentanoate (3-isopropylmalate) to 3-carboxy-4-methyl-2- oxopentanoate. The product decarboxylates to 4-methyl-2 oxopentanoate. From Saccharomyces cerevisiae (strain ATCC 204508 / S288c) (Baker's yeast).
   8829..8942    -  CDS            NFS1 (fragment): NFS1_YEAST - Also known as SPL1 From Saccharomyces cerevisiae (strain ATCC 204508 / S288c) (Baker's yeast).
   9268..9459    -  CDS            NFS1 (fragment): NFS1_YEAST - Also known as SPL1 From Saccharomyces cerevisiae (strain ATCC 204508 / S288c) (Baker's yeast).
   9498..10313   -  CDS            KanR: aminoglycoside phosphotransferase; aph(3')-Ia; confers resistance to kanamycin in bacteria or G418 (Geneticin®) in eukaryotes
  10538..11126   +  rep_origin     ori: high-copy-number ColE1/pMB1/pBR322/pUC origin of replication
  11289..11663   +  CDS            YC021_YEAST: Protein predicted: Swiss-Prot protein existence level 4. From Saccharomyces cerevisiae (strain ATCC 204508 / S288c) (Baker's yeast).
>Addgene plasmid #239498 | pKS1137 | addgene full sequence | sequence record 475872 | Addgene NGS Result
ACTGGCCGATAATTGCAGACGAACGAGTCGAACAAGAAGCAGGCAAAGTTTAGAGCACTGCCCCTCCGCA
CTCAAAAAAGAAAAAACTAGGAGGAAAATAAAATTCTCAACCACACAAACACATAAACACATACAAATAC
AAATACAAGCTTATTTACTTGACATCGCGCGATCTTCCACTATTCAGCGCCGTCCGCCCTCTCTCGTGTT
TTTTGTTTACGCGACAACTATGCGAAATCCGGAGCAACGGGCAACCGTTTGGGGAAAGACCACACCCACG
CGCGATCGCCATGGCAACGAGGTCGCACACGCCCCACACCCAGACCTCCCTGCGAGCGGGCATGGGTACA
ATGTCCCCGTTGCCACAGACACCACTTCGTAGCACAGCGCAGAGCGTAGCGTGTTGTTGCTGCTGACAAA
AGAAAATTTTTCTTAGCAAAGCAAAGGAGGGGAAGCACGGGCAGATAGCACCGTACCATACCCTTGGAAA
CTCGAAATGAACGAAGCAGGAAATGAGAGAATGAGAGTTTTGTAGGTATATATAGCGGTAGTGTTTGCGC
GTTACCATCATCTTCTGGATCTATCTATTGTTCTTTTCCTCATCACTTTCCCCTTTTTCGCTCTTCTTCT
TGTCTTTTATTTCTTTCTTTTTTTTAATTGTTCCCTCGATTGGCTATCTACCAAAGAATCCAAACTTAAT
ACACGTATTTATTTGTCCAATTACCAGATCTATGAAGCTACTGTCTTCTATCGAACAAGCATGCGATATT
TGCCGACTTAAAAAGCTCAAGTGCTCCAAAGAAAAACCGAAGTGCGCCAAGTGTCTGAAGAACAACTGGG
AGTGTCGCTACTCTCCCAAAACCAAAAGATCTCCGCTGACTAGGGCACATCTGACAGAAGTGGAATCAAG
GCTAGAAAGACTGGAACAGCTATTTCTACTGATTTTTCCTCGAGAAGACCTTGACATGATTTTGAAAATG
GATTCTTTACAGGATATAAAAGCATTGTTAACAGGATTATTTGTACAAGATAATGTGAATAAAGATGCCG
TCACAGATAGATTGGCTTCAGTGGAGACTGATATGCCTCTAACATTGAGACAGCATAGAATAAGTGCGAC
ATCATCATCGGAAGAGAGTAGTAACAAAGGTCAAAGACAGTTGACTGTATCGATTGACTCGGCAGGATCC
GGTGACGGTGCTGGTTTAATTAACTCTGCTGGAGACATGAGAGCTGCCAACCTTTGGCCAAGCCCGCTCA
TGATCAAACGCTCTAAGAAGAACAGCCTGGCCTTGTCCCTGACGGCCGACCAGATGGTCAGTGCCTTGTT
GGATGCTGAGCCCCCCATACTCTATTCCGAGTATGATCCTACCAGACCCTTCAGTGAAGCTTCGATGATG
GGCTTACTGACCAACCTGGCAGACAGGGAGCTGGTTCACATGATCAACTGGGCGAAGAGGGTGCCAGGCT
TTGTGGATTTGACCCTCCATGATCAGGTCCACCTTCTAGAATGTGCCTGGCTAGAGATCCTGATGATTGG
ACTCGTCTGGCGCTCCATGGAGCACCCAGGGAAGCTACTGTTTGCTCCTAACTTGCTCTTGGACAGGAAC
CAGGGAAAATGTGTAGAGGGCATGGTGGAGATCTTCGACATGCTGCTGGCTACATCATCTCGGTTCCGCA
TGATGAATCTGCAGGGAGAGGAGTTTGTGTGCCTCAAATCTATTATTTTGCTTAATTCTGGAGTGTACAC
ATTTCTGTCCAGCACCCTGAAGTCTCTGGAAGAGAAGGACCATATCCACCGAGTCCTGGACAAGATCACA
GACACTTTGATCCACCTGATGGCCAAGGCAGGCCTGACCCTGCAGCAGCAGCACCAGCGGCTGGCCCAGC
TCCTCCTCATCCTCTCCCACATCAGGCACATGAGTAACAAAGGCATGGAGCATCTGTACAGCATGAAGTG
CAAGAACGTGGTGCCCCTCTATGACCTGCTGCTGGAGATGCTGGACGCCCACCGCCTACATGCGCCCACT
AGCCGTGGAGGGGCATCCGTGGAGGAAACGGACCAAAGCCACTTGGCCACTGCGGGCTCTACTTCATCGC
ATTCCTTGCAAAAGTATTACATCACGGGGGAGGCAGAGGGTTTCCCTGCCACAGTCGCGGCTGCAGGTGA
CGGTGCTGGTTTAATTAACATGACGGTCGACCATGATTTCAATAGCGAAGATATTTTATTCCCCATAGAA
AGCATGAGTAGTATACAATACGTGGAGAATAATAACCCAAATAATATTAACAACGATGTTATCCCGTATT
CTCTAGATATCAAAAACACTGTCTTAGATAGTGCGGATCTCAATGACATTCAAAATCAAGAAACTTCACT
GAATTTGGGGCTTCCTCCACTATCTTTCGACTCTCCACTGCCCGTAACGGAAACGATACCATCCACTACC
GATAACAGCTTGCATTTGAAAGCTGATAGCAACAAAAATCGCGATGCAAGAACTATTGAAAATGATAGTG
AAATTAAGAGTACTAATAATGCTAGTGGCTCTGGGGCAAATCAATACACAACTCTTACTTCACCTTATCC
TATGAACGACATTTTGTACAACATGAACAATCCGTTACAATCACCGTCACCTTCATCGGTACCTCAAAAT
CCGACTATAAATCCTCCCATAAATACAGCAAGTAACGAAACTAATTTATCGCCTCAAACTTCAAATGGTA
ATGAAACTCTTATATCTCCTCGAGCCCAACAACATACGTCCATTAAAGATAATCGTCTGTCCTTACCTAA
TGGTGCTAATTCGAATCTTTTCATTGACACTAACCCAAACAATTTGAACGAAAAACTAAGAAATCAATTG
AACTCAGATACAAATTCATATTCTAACTCCATTTCTAATTCAAACTCCAATTCTACGGGTAATTTAAATT
CCAGTTATTTTAATTCACTGAACATAGACTCCATGCTAGATGATTACGTTTCTAGTGATCTCTTATTGAA
TGATGATGATGATGACACTAATTTATCACGCCGAAGATTTAGCGACGTTATAACAAACCAATTTCCGTCA
ATGACAAATTCGAGGAATGAGCTCGGATCCTAACTCGAGATTGAATTGAATTGAAATCGATAGATCAATT
TTTTTCTTTTCTCTTTCCCCATCCTTTACGCTAAAATAATAGTTTATTTTATTTTTTGAATATTTTTTAT
TTATATACGTATATATAGACTATTATTTATCTTTTAATGATTATTAAGATTTTTATTAAAAAAAAATTCG
CTCCTCTTTTAATGCCTTTATGCAGTTTTTTTTTCCCATTCGATATTTCTATGTGCTGCCAAACCAGATG
TCAACACAGCTACAACGCCCCATTATCTTAGCCTAAAAAAACCTTCTCTTTGGAACTTTCAGTAATACGC
TTAACTGCTCATTGCTATATTGAAGTACGGATTAGAAGCCGCCGAGCGGGCGACAGCCCTCCGACGGATG
ACTCTCCTCCGTGCGTCCTCGTCATCACCGGTCGCGTTCCTGAAACGCAGATGTGCCTCGCGCCGCACTG
CTCCGAACAATAAAGATTCTACAATACTAGCTTTTATGGTTATGAAGAGGAAAAATTGGCAGTAACCTGG
CCCCACAAACCTTCAAATTAACGAATCAAATTAACAACCATAGGATGATAATGCGATTAGTTTTTTAGCC
TTATTTCTGGGGTAATTAATCAGCGAAGCGATGATTTTTGATCTATTAACAGATATATAAATGGAAAAGC
TGCATAACCACTTTAACTAATACTTTCAACATTTTCAGTTTGTATTACTTCTTATTCAAATGTCATAAAA
GTATCAACAAAAAATTGTTAATATACCTCTATACTTTAACGTCAAGGAGAAAAAACTATAAGATCTATGG
AGGAAGACAACATGGCTATCATCAAGGAATTCATGAGATTCAAGGTCCACATGGAAGGTTCTGTCAACGG
TCACGAATTTGAAATTGAAGGTGAAGGTGAAGGTCATCCATACGAAGGTACTCAAACAGCTAGACTAAAG
GTTACCAAGGGTGACCCATTGCCTTTTGCTTGGGATATCTTGTCTCCACAATTCATGTACGGTTCCAAGG
CTTACGTTAAGCACCCAGCTGACATTCCAGACTACTTGAAATTATCTTTCCCAGAAGGTTTCACCTGGGA
AAGAGTTATGAACTTCGAAGACGGCGGAGTTGTTGCTGTCACCCAAGACTCCTCCTTGCAAGATGGTCAA
TTCATCTACAAGGTCAAGTTGTTGGGTATTAATTTCCCATCAGATGGTCCAGTCATGCAAAAGAAGACCA
TGGGTTGGGAAGCTTCCACTGAAAGAATGTACCCAGAAGATGGTGCTTTGAAGGGTGAAATCAACCAAAG
ATTGAAATTAAAGGACGGTGGTCACTACGATGCTGAAGTCAAGACCACTTACAGAGCCAAGAAGCCAGTT
CAATTGCCAGGTGCCTACGATGTTGACATTAAATTGGACATCACTTCTCACAACGAAGATGGATCCGGTT
CATTGGGAAGAGGTAGAAGATCCAAATTGTAATAACTCGAGTGGCAGCTTTTGATTAAGCCTTCTAGTCC
AAAAAACACGTTTTTTTGTCATTTATTTCATTTTCTTAGAATAGTTTAGTTTATTCATTTTATAGTCACG
AATGTTTTATGATTCTATATAGGGTTGCAAACAAGCATTTTTCATTTTATGTTAAAACAATTTCAGGTTT
ACCTTTTATTCTGCTTGTGGTGACGCGTGTATCCGCCCGCTCTTTTGGTCACCCATGTATGCTGGATGCA
CACACTGGCTTAAGATGACAACGTCTTGGGGCCTTACCACCAGTGGACTTTCTTGCTGTTTGCTTTGTTC
TGGCCATTGTTTGCGTTTATATATTTATGTTAGATGTTTTTCTTATTAACTAGAAAGAAAGAATATAAAA
GGTTGAGGAAAGAGATGTATCCCGAAGAATACACAGTCTTTTATATATGTATTTCAACAAGGAGCCGTGG
AGGGTACTAAAAAGAAAAATCGCCCGGGCATTTCGTTATCTTCCACGCTAAAAGTCAAGGAGAGATATTA
CGGCCAGGATCGCAAAGGTGCAGAGCAAGGAAATGTGAGAAATTGTGAGAACGATAATGTATGGGACAAT
GCGAAAATGTGAGAACGAGAGCAAAAATCTTTTTTGTATCTCCCCGCCGAATTTGGAAACCGCGTTCTGA
AAACTTCGCATCTTCACATAGTAAAACTGTTCCGAGCGCTTCTCCCCATAATGGTTAGTGGTAAAAACCG
AAGTTGTTTACTTTAGCAAATGCCCGCGAATACGGTGGTAAATTGCCACCCCCCCTTCCCCATTCATTGG
GTAAAGACCAATTTGATGGATAAATTGGTTGTGGAAAAGGTCTAATTCTTTTTCCTATAAATACCGAGAT
ATTTTTTCTATATGATGGTTTCCGTCGCATTATTGTACTCTATAGTACTAAAGCAACAAACAAAAACAAG
CAACAAATATAATATAGTAAAATAGATCTATGCCACCACCATCAAGAAGTAGAATAAACAAAACAAGAAC
ATTAGGAATAGTGGGTACAGCTATAGCAGTGTTGGTCACGTCCTACTATATATATCAAAAGGTGACAGGT
TCTTCTAAAGGTGAAGAATTATTCACTGGTGTTGTCCCAATTTTGGTTGAATTAGATGGTGATGTTAATG
GTCACAAATTTTCTGTCTCCGGTGAAGGTGAAGGTGATGCTACTTACGGTAAATTGACCTTAAAATTGAT
TTGTACTACTGGTAAATTGCCAGTTCCATGGCCAACCTTAGTCACTACTTTAGGTTATGGTTTGCAATGT
TTTGCTAGATACCCAGATCATATGAAACAACATGACTTTTTCAAGTCTGCCATGCCAGAAGGTTATGTTC
AAGAAAGAACTATTTTTTTCAAAGATGACGGTAACTACAAGACCAGAGCTGAAGTCAAGTTTGAAGGTGA
TACCTTAGTTAATAGAATCGAATTAAAAGGTATTGATTTTAAAGAAGGTGGTAACATTTTAGGTCACAAA
TTGGAATACAACTATAACTCTCACAATGTTTACATCACTGCTGACAAACAAAAGAATGGTATCAAAGCTA
ACTTCAAAATTAGACACAACATTGAAGATGGTGGTGTTCAATTAGCTGACCATTATCAACAAAATACTCC
AATTGGTGATGGTCCAGTCTTGTTACCAGACAACCATTACTTATCCTATCAATCTGCCTTATCCAAAGAT
CCAAACGAAAAGAGAGATCACATGGTCTTGTTAGAATTTGTTACTGCTGCTGGTATTACCCATGGTATGG
ATGAATTGTACAAAGGATCCGGGTCAGGCTCCGGATCTGGCCCTCCCGCAGCTCTTGCGCCAAAAAGACG
AAGGTAATGGCAGTGCTTTTAACTAAGAATTATTAGTCTTTTCTGCTTATTTTTTCATCATAGTTTAGAA
CACTTTATATTAACGAATAGTTTATGAATCTATTTAGGTTTAAAAATTGATACAGTTTTATAAGTTACTT
TTTCAAAGACTCGTGCTGTCTATTGCATAATGCACTGGAAGGGGAAAAAAAAGGTGCACACGCGTGGCTT
TTTCTTGAATTTGCAGTTTGAAAAATGCTGAGCAGTTACAGAGATGTTACGAACCACTAGTGCACTGCAG
TACATCGAGGAGAACTTCTAGTATATCTACATACCTAATATTATTGCCTTATTAAAAATGGAATCCCAAC
AATTACATCAAAATCCACATTCTCTTCAAAATCAATTGTCCTGTACTTCCTTGTTCATGTGTGTTCAAAA
ACGTTATATTTATAGGATAATTATACTCTATTTCTCAACAAGTAATTGGTTGTTTGGCCGAGCGGTCTAA
GGCGCCTGATTCAAGAAATATCTTGACCGCAGTTAACTGTGGGAATACTCAGGTATCGTAAGATGCAAGA
GTTCGAATCTCTTAGCAACCATTATTTTTTTCCTCAACATAACGAGAACACACAGGGGCGCTATCGCACA
GAATCAAATTCGATGACTGGAAATTTTTTGTTAATTTCAGAGGTCGCCTGACGCATATACCTTTTTCAAC
TGAAAAATTGGGAGAAAAAGGAAAGGTGAGAGCGCCGGAACCGGCTTTTCATATAGAATAGAGAAGCGTT
CATGACTAAATGCTTGCATCACAATACTTGAAGTTGACAATATTATTTAAGGACCTATTGTTTTTTCCAA
TAGGTGGTTAGCAATCGTCTTACTTTCTAACTTTTCTTACCTTTTACATTTCAGCAATATATATATATAT
ATTTCAAGGATATACCATTCTAATGTCTGCCCCTAAGAAGATCGTCGTTTTGCCAGGTGACCACGTTGGT
CAAGAAATCACAGCCGAAGCCATTAAGGTTCTTAAAGCTATTTCTGATGTTCGTTCCAATGTCAAGTTCG
ATTTCGAAAATCATTTAATTGGTGGTGCTGCTATCGATGCTACAGGTGTTCCACTTCCAGATGAGGCGCT
GGAAGCCTCCAAGAAGGCTGATGCCGTTTTGTTAGGTGCTGTGGGTGGTCCTAAATGGGGAACCGGTAGT
GTTAGACCTGAACAAGGTTTACTAAAAATCCGTAAAGAACTTCAATTGTACGCCAACTTAAGACCATGTA
ACTTTGCATCCGACTCTCTTTTAGACTTATCTCCAATCAAGCCACAATTTGCTAAAGGTACTGACTTCGT
TGTTGTCAGAGAATTAGTGGGAGGTATTTACTTTGGTAAGAGAAAGGAAGACGATGGTGATGGTGTCGCT
TGGGATAGTGAACAATACACCGTTCCAGAAGTGCAAAGAATCACAAGAATGGCCGCTTTCATGGCCCTAC
AACATGAGCCACCATTGCCTATTTGGTCCTTGGATAAAGCTAATGTTTTGGCCTCTTCAAGATTATGGAG
AAAAACTGTGGAGGAAACCATCAAGAACGAATTTCCTACATTGAAGGTTCAACATCAATTGATTGATTCT
GCCGCCATGATCCTAGTTAAGAACCCAACCCACCTAAATGGTATTATAATCACCAGCAACATGTTTGGTG
ATATCATCTCCGATGAAGCCTCCGTTATCCCAGGTTCCTTGGGTTTGTTGCCATCTGCGTCCTTGGCCTC
TTTGCCAGACAAGAACACCGCATTTGGTTTGTACGAACCATGCCACGGTTCTGCTCCAGATTTGCCAAAG
AATAAGGTCAACCCTATCGCCACTATCTTGTCTGCTGCAATGATGTTGAAATTGTCATTGAACTTGCCTG
AAGAAGGTAAGGCCATTGAAGATGCAGTTAAAAAGGTTTTGGATGCAGGTATCAGAACTGGTGATTTAGG
TGGTTCCAACAGTACCACCGAAGTCGGTGATGCTGTCGCCGAAGAAGTTAAGAAAATCCTTGCTTAAAAA
GATTCTCTTTTTTTATGATATTTGTACATAAACTTTATAAATGAAATTCATAATAGAAACGACACGAAAT
TACAAAATGGAATATGTTCATAGGGTAGACGAAACTATATACGCAATCTACATACATTTATCAAGAAGGA
GAAAAAGGAGGATGTAAAGGAATACAGGTAAGCAAATTGATACTAATGGCTCAACGTGATAAGGAAAAAG
AATTGCACTTTAACATTAATATTGACAAGGAGGAGGGCACCACACAAAAAGTTAGGTGTAACAGAAAATC
ATGAAACTATGATTCCTAATTTATATATTGGAGGATTTTCTCTAAAAAAAAAAAAATACAACAAATAAAA
AACACTCAATGACCTGACCATTTGATGGAGTTTAAGTCAATACCTTCTTGAACCATTTCCCATAATGGTG
AAAGTTCCCTCAAGAATTTTACTCTGTCAGAAACGGCCTTAACGACGTAGTCGAGAGTACTCGTATCGCA
TGTCGGTGCGACACGAAATTACAAAATGGAATATGTTCATAGGGTAGACGAAACTATATACGCAATCTAC
ATACATTTATCAAGAAGGAGAAAAAGGAGGATGTAAAGGAATACAGGTAAGCAAATTGATACTAATGGCT
CAACGTGATAAGGAAAAAGAATTGCACTTTAACATTAATATTGACAAGGAGGAGGGCACCACACAAAAAG
TTAGGTGTAACAGAAAATCATGAAACTATGATTCCTAATTTATATATTGGAGGATTTTCTCTAAAAAAAA
AAAAATACAACAAATAAAAAACACTCAATGACCTGACCATTTGATGGAGTTTAAGTCAATACCTTCTTGA
ACCATTTCCCATAATGGTGAAAGTTCCCTCAAGAATTTTACTCTGTCAGAAACGGCCTTAACGACGTAGT
CGACCTCCTCTTCAGTACTAAATCTACCAATACCAAATCTGATGGAAGAATGGGCTAATGCATCATCCTT
ACCCAGCGCCGAGCGGCCGCGTGTTACAACCAATTAACCAATTCTGATTAGAAAAACTCATCGAGCATCA
AATGAAACTGCAATTTATTCATATCAGGATTATCAATACCATATTTTTGAAAAAGCCGTTTCTGTAATGA
AGGAGAAAACTCACCGAGGCAGTTCCATAGGATGGCAAGATCCTGGTATCGGTCTGCGATTCCGACTCGT
CCAACATCAATACAACCTATTAATTTCCCCTCGTCAAAAATAAGGTTATCAAGTGAGAAATCACCATGAG
TGACGACTGAATCCGGTGAGAATGGCAAAAGCTTATGCATTTCTTTCCAGACTTGTTCAACAGGCCAGCC
ATTACGCTCGTCATCAAAATCACTCGCATCAACCAAACCGTTATTCATTCGTGATTGCGCCTGAGCGAGG
CGAAATACGCGATCGCTGTTAAAAGGACAATTACAAACAGGAATCGAATGCAACCGGCGCAGGAACACTG
CCAGCGCATCAACAATATTTTCACCTGAATCAGGATATTCTTCTAATACCTGGAATGCTGTTTTCCCGGG
GATCGCAGTGGTGAGTAACCATGCATCATCAGGAGTACGGATAAAATGCTTGATGGTCGGAAGAGGCATA
AATTCCGTCAGCCAGTTTAGTCTGACCATCTCATCTGTAACATCATTGGCAACGCTACCTTTGCCATGTT
TCAGAAACAACTCTGGCGCATCGGGCTTCCCATACAATCGATAGATTGTCGCACCTGATTGCCCGACATT
ATCGCGAGCCCATTTATACCCATATAAATCAGCATCCATGTTGGAATTTAATCGCGGCCTGGAGCAAGAC
GTTTCCCGTTGAATATGGCTCATAACACCCCTTGTATTACTGTTTATGTAAGCAGACAGTTTTATTGTTC
ATGATGATATATTTTTATCTTGTGCAATGTAACATCAGAGATTTTGAGACACAACGTGGCTTTGTTGAAT
AAATCGAACTTTTGCTGAGTTGAAGGATCAGTCATGACCAAAATCCCTTAACGTGAGTTTTCGTTCCACT
GAGCGTCAGACCCCGTAGAAAAGATCAAAGGATCTTCTTGAGATCCTTTTTTTCTGCGCGTAATCTGCTG
CTTGCAAACAAAAAAACCACCGCTACCAGCGGTGGTTTGTTTGCCGGATCAAGAGCTACCAACTCTTTTT
CCGAAGGTAACTGGCTTCAGCAGAGCGCAGATACCAAATACTGTTCTTCTAGTGTAGCCGTAGTTAGGCC
ACCACTTCAAGAACTCTGTAGCACCGCCTACATACCTCGCTCTGCTAATCCTGTTACCAGTGGCTGCTGC
CAGTGGCGATAAGTCGTGTCTTACCGGGTTGGACTCAAGACGATAGTTACCGGATAAGGCGCAGCGGTCG
GGCTGAACGGGGGGTTCGTGCACACAGCCCAGCTTGGAGCGAACGACCTACACCGAACTGAGATACCTAC
AGCGTGAGCTATGAGAAAGCGCCACGCTTCCCGAAGGGAGAAAGGCGGACAGGTATCCGGTAAGCGGCAG
GGTCGGAACAGGAGAGCGCACGAGGGAGCTTCCAGGGGGAAACGCCTGGTATCTTTATAGTCCTGTCGGG
TTTCGCCACCTCTGACTTGAGCGTCGATTTTTGTGATGCTCGTCAGGGGGGCGGAGCCTATGGAAAAACG
CCAGCAACGCGGCCTTTTTACGGTTCCTGGCCTTTTGCTGGCCTTTTGCTCACATGTTCTTTCCTGCGTT
ATCCCCTGATTCTGTGGATAACCGTGCGGCCGCCAATACCCAGAAGAACAGTAAAATAAAGCAAGGTACG
TGAAATTAATATTTTTAAATGGTTCTAACCGATGCCGAAGAACTGCGCAGTCCGGTTATAACGTCTGACA
TGTCCTTTTTTGATTTGGAATCCAACCACTCAAGTGACTCTGTTCATTTACTTTGCGAAAAATATACCCA
CAAATTGCCCATCGAAAGTGAATCGCAAACCACCTTCAGACTGGCACCGACAAAGCAAAGATTATACAGA
CAGAGTACTTTATACGTACCGTTAAGTCTCAAGCAAAGGGTTTTCTTATTTACTGAACGGGTAAAGAGTA
TCTGGGCCGGCTTGCCAAGATGCAAACCGAATAAGTATTTCAAAGTTGCATTTGCCTTAGCCGTCCTGAC
ACCATTGGCTATTTGGATATTTTATATTGACTTTCGTGTACATTGATCACATCGACTGTTCTATTGGCAA
ATGAACCACGGGCATTGACTATTTTTCAGGTTACTACTATATATTATCATCACGGGCAAGGATTGTACCC
TGAATTCGCATCTAGACTGA
